>Addgene plasmid #156822 | pD649-HAsp-TYRO3-Fc(DAPA)-AviTag-6xHis | addgene full sequence | sequence record 407031 | Addgene NGS Result
TTTCAATATTATTGAAGCATTTATCAGGGTTATTGTCTCATGAGCGGATACATATTTGAATGTATTTAGA
AAAATAAACAAATAGGGGTCAGTGTTACAACCAATTAACCAATTCTGAACATTATCGCGAGCCCATTTAT
ACCTGAATATGGCTCATAACACCCCTTGCTCATGACCAAAATCCCTTAACGTGAGTTACGCGCGCGTCGT
TCCACTGAGCGTCAGACCCCGTAGAAAAGATCAAAGGATCTTCTTGAGATCCTTTTTTTCTGCGCGTAAT
CTGCTGCTTGCAAACAAAAAAACCACCGCTACCAGCGGTGGTTTGTTTGCCGGATCAAGAGCTACCAACT
CTTTTTCCGAAGGTAACTGGCTTCAGCAGAGCGCAGATACCAAATACTGTTCTTCTAGTGTAGCCGTAGT
TAGCCCACCACTTCAAGAACTCTGTAGCACCGCCTACATACCTCGCTCTGCTAATCCTGTTACCAGTGGC
TGCTGCCAGTGGCGATAAGTCGTGTCTTACCGGGTTGGACTCAAGACGATAGTTACCGGATAAGGCGCAG
CGGTCGGGCTGAACGGGGGGTTCGTGCACACAGCCCAGCTTGGAGCGAACGACCTACACCGAACTGAGAT
ACCTACAGCGTGAGCTATGAGAAAGCGCCACGCTTCCCGAAGGGAGAAAGGCGGACAGGTATCCGGTAAG
CGGCAGGGTCGGAACAGGAGAGCGCACGAGGGAGCTTCCAGGGGGAAACGCCTGGTATCTTTATAGTCCT
GTCGGGTTTCGCCACCTCTGACTTGAGCGTCGATTTTTGTGATGCTCGTCAGGGGGGCGGAGCCTATGGA
AAAACGCCAGCAACGCGGCCTTTTTACGGTTCCTGGCCTTTTGCTGGCCTTTTGCTCACATGTTCTTTCC
TGCGTTATCCCCTGATTCTGTGGATAACCGTATTACCGCCTTTGAGTGAGCTGATACCGCTCGCCGCAGC
CGAACGACCGAGCGCAGCGAGTCAGTGAGCGAGGAAGCGGAAGGCGAGAGTAGGGAACTGCCAGGCATCA
AACTAAGCAGAAGGCCCCTGACGGATGGCCTTTTTGCGTTTCTACAAACTCTTTCTGTGTTGTAAAACGA
CGGCCAGTCTTAAGCTCGGGCCCCCTGGGCGGTTCTGATAACGAGTAATCGTTAATCCGCAAATAACGTA
AAAACCCGCTTCGGCGGGTTTTTTTATGGGGGGAGTTTAGGGAAAGAGCATTTGTCAGAATATTTAAGGG
CGCCTGTCACTTTGCTTGATATATGAGAATTATTTAACCTTATAAATGAGAAAAAAGCAACGCACTTTAA
ATAAGATACGTTGCTTTTTCGATTGATGAACACCTATAATTAAACTATTCATCTATTATTTATGATTTTT
TGTATATACAATATTTCTAGTTTGTTAAAGAGAATTAAGAAAATAAATCTCGAAAATAATAAAGGGAAAA
TCAGTTTTTGATATCAAAATTATACATGTCAACGATAATACAAAATATAATACAAACTATAAGATGTTAT
CAGTATTTATTATCATTTAGAATAAATTTTGTGTCGCCCTTAATTGTGAGCGGATAACAATTACGAGCTT
CATGCACAGTGGCGTTGACTCAATATTGGCCATTAGCCATATTATTCATTGGTTATATAGCATAAATCAA
TATTGGCTATTGGCCATTGCATACGTTGTATCTATATCATAATATGTACATTTATATTGGCTCATGTCCA
ATATGACCGCCATGTTGGCATTGATTATTGACTAGTTATTAATAGTAATCAATTACGGGGTCATTAGTTC
ATAGCCCATATATGGAGTTCCGCGTTACATAACTTACGGTAAATGGCCCGCCTGGCTGACCGCCCAACGA
CCCCCGCCCATTGACGTCAATAATGACGTATGTTCCCATAGTAACGCCAATAGGGACTTTCCATTGACGT
CAATGGGTGGAGTATTTACGGTAAACTGCCCACTTGGCAGTACATCAAGTGTATCATATGCCAAGTACGC
CCCCTATTGACGTCAATGACGGTAAATGGCCCGCCTGGCATTATGCCCAGTACATGACCTTATGGGACTT
TCCTACTTGGCAGTACATCTACGTATTAGTCATCGCTATTACCATGGTGATGCGGTTTTGGCAGTACATC
AATGGGCGTGGATAGCGGTTTGACTCACGGGGATTTCCAAGTCTCCACCCCATTGACGTCAATGGGAGTT
TGTTTTGGCACCAAAATCAACGGGACTTTCCAAAATGTCGTAACAACTCCGCCCCATTGACGCAAATGGG
CGGTAGGCGTGTACGGTGGGAGGTCTATATAAGCAGAGCTCGTTTAGTGAACCGTCAGATCGCCTGGAGA
CGCCATCCACGCTGTTTTGACCTCCATAGAAGACACCGGGACCGATCCAGCCTCCGCGGCCGGGAACGGT
GCATTGGAACGCGGATTCCCCGTGCCAAGAGTGACGTAAGTACCGCCTATAGAGTCTATAGGCCCACCCC
CTTGGCTTCGTTAGAACGCGGCTACAATTAATACATAACCTTATGTATCATACACATACGATTTAGGTGA
CACTATAGAATAACATCCACTTTGCCTTTCTCTCCACAGGTGTCCACTCCCAGGTCCAACTGCACCTCGG
TTCTATCGAAAACGCGCCTGCTAGCGCCACCATGAAGACCATCATTGCCCTGAGCTACATCTTCTGCCTG
GTGTTCGCTGCGGCCGCCGCTGGACTTAAACTTATGGGAGCCCCTGTGAAGCTGACCGTGTCTCAGGGAC
AGCCCGTGAAACTGAACTGCAGCGTGGAAGGCATGGAAGAACCCGACATCCAGTGGGTCAAAGATGGCGC
CGTGGTGCAGAACCTGGACCAGCTGTATATCCCCGTGTCCGAGCAGCACTGGATCGGCTTTCTGAGCCTG
AAGTCCGTGGAAAGAAGCGACGCCGGCAGATACTGGTGCCAGGTTGAAGATGGCGGCGAAACCGAGATCA
GCCAGCCTGTGTGGCTGACAGTGGAAGGCGTGCCATTCTTCACCGTGGAACCCAAGGATCTGGCCGTGCC
TCCTAACGCTCCATTCCAGCTGTCTTGCGAAGCCGTGGGACCTCCTGAGCCTGTGACAATAGTTTGGTGG
CGGGGCACCACAAAGATCGGCGGACCTGCTCCTTCTCCTTCCGTGCTGAATGTGACCGGCGTGACCCAGA
GCACCATGTTTAGCTGCGAGGCCCACAACCTGAAAGGCCTGGCCTCTAGCAGAACCGCCACCGTGCATCT
TCAAGCCTTGCCTGCCGCTCCTTTCAACATCACCGTGACCAAGCTGAGCAGCAGCAATGCCTCTGTGGCT
TGGATGCCTGGCGCTGATGGTAGAGCACTGCTGCAGAGCTGTACCGTGCAAGTGACACAAGCTCCAGGCG
GCTGGGAAGTGCTGGCTGTGGTTGTTCCTGTGCCTCCTTTCACCTGTCTGCTGAGAGATCTGGTGCCTGC
CACCAACTACAGCCTGAGAGTCAGATGCGCCAACGCTCTGGGCCCTTCTCCATATGCTGATTGGGTGCCC
TTCCAGACCAAAGGACTGGCCCCTGCTTCTGCCCCTCAGAATCTGCACGCCATCAGAACCGATAGCGGCC
TGATCCTGGAATGGGAAGAAGTGATCCCCGAGGCTCCTCTGGAAGGACCTCTGGGACCTTACAAGCTGTC
CTGGGTGCAAGACAACGGCACACAGGACGAACTGACCGTCGAGGGCACAAGAGCCAATCTGACAGGCTGG
GACCCTCAGAAAGACCTGATCGTCAGAGTGTGCGTGTCCAACGCCGTTGGCTGTGGACCTTGGAGTCAGC
CTCTGGTGGTGTCCTCTCACGATAGAGCTGGACAGCAGGGCCCTCCTCACAGCAGAACATCTTGGGGCGC
GCCGGGCGGCGACAAGACCCACACCTGCCCCCCCTGCCCAGCTCCAGAACTGCTGGGAGGGCCTTCCGTG
TTCCTGTTCCCCCCCAAGCCCAAGGACACCCTGATGATCAGCAGGACCCCCGAGGTGACCTGCGTGGTGG
TGGCCGTGTCCCACGAGGACCCAGAGGTGAAGTTCAACTGGTACGTGGACGGCGTGGAGGTGCACAACGC
CAAGACCAAGCCCAGAGAGGAGCAGTACAACAGCACCTACAGGGTGGTGTCCGTGCTGACCGTGCTGCAC
CAGGACTGGCTGAACGGCAAAGAATACAAGTGCAAAGTCTCCAACAAGGCCCTGGCTGCCCCAATCGAAA
AGACAATCAGCAAGGCCAAGGGCCAGCCACGGGAGCCCCAGGTGTACACCCTGCCCCCCAGCCGGGAGGA
GATGACCAAGAACCAGGTGTCCCTGACCTGTCTGGTGAAGGGCTTCTACCCCAGCGATATCGCCGTGGAG
TGGGAGAGCAACGGCCAGCCCGAGAACAACTACAAGACCACCCCCCCAGTGCTGGACAGCGACGGCAGCT
TCTTCCTGTACAGCAAGCTGACCGTGGACAAGTCCAGGTGGCAGCAGGGCAACGTGTTCAGCTGCAGCGT
GATGCACGAGGCCCTGCACAACCACTACACCCAGAAGTCCCTGAGCCTGAGCCCCGGCGGCAGCGGTCTT
AATGATATTTTCGAGGCTCAGAAGATTGAGTGGCATGAACACCACCACCATCACCACTAAGGCCGGCCTG
TAGTCACTGGCACAACGCGTTACCCGGTAAGCCAATCGGGTATACACGGTCGTCATACTGCAGACAGGGT
TCTTCTACTTTGCAAGATAGTCTTGAGTAGTAAAATAAATAGATAGAGAAAATCAGCCTCGACTGTGCCT
TCTAGTTGCCAGCCATCTGTTGTTTGCCCCTCCCCCGTGCCTTCCTTGACCCTGGAAGGTGCCACTCCCA
CTGTCCTTTCCTAATAAAATGAGGAAATTGCATCACAACACTCAACCCTATCTCGGTCTATTCTTTTGAT
TTATAAGGGATTTTGCCGATTTCGGCCTATTGGTTAAAAAATGAGCTGATTTAACAAAAATTTAACGCGA
ATTAATTCTGTGGAATGTGTGTCAGTTAGGGTGTGGAAAGTCCCCAGGCTCCCCAGCAGGCAGAAGTATG
CAAAGCATGCATCTCAATTAGTCAGCAACCAGGTGTGGAAAGTCCCCAGGCTCCCCAGCAGGCAGAAGTA
TGCAAAGCATGCATCTCAATTAGTCAGCAACCATAGTCCCGCCCCTAACTCCGCCCATCCCGCCCCTAAC
TCCGCCCAGTTCCGCCCATTCTCCGCCCCATGGCTGACTAATTTTTTTTATTTATGCAGAGGCCGAGGCC
GCCTCTGCCTCTGAGCTATTCCAGAAGTAGTGAGGAGGCTTTTTTGGAGGCCTAGGCTTTTGCAAAAAGC
TCCCGGGAGCTTGTATATCCATTTTCGGATCTGATCAGCACGTGTTGACAATTAATCATCGGCATAGTAT
ATCGGCATAGTATAATACGACAAGGTGAGGAACTAAACCATGACCGAGTACAAGCCCACGGTGCGCCTCG
CCACCCGCGACGACGTCCCCAGGGCCGTACGCACCCTCGCCGCCGCGTTCGCCGACTACCCCGCCACGCG
CCACACCGTCGATCCGGACCGCCACATCGAGCGGGTCACCGAGCTGCAAGAACTCTTCCTCACGCGCGTC
GGGCTCGACATCGGCAAGGTGTGGGTCGCGGACGACGGCGCCGCGGTGGCGGTCTGGACCACGCCGGAGA
GCGTCGAAGCGGGGGCGGTGTTCGCCGAGATCGGCCCGCGCATGGCCGAGTTGAGCGGTTCCCGGCTGGC
CGCGCAGCAACAGATGGAAGGCCTCCTGGCGCCGCACCGGCCCAAGGAGCCCGCGTGGTTCCTGGCCACC
GTCGGCGTCTCGCCCGACCACCAGGGCAAGGGTCTGGGCAGCGCCGTCGTGCTCCCCGGAGTGGAGGCGG
CCGAGCGCGCCGGGGTGCCCGCCTTCCTGGAGACATCCGCGCCCCGCAACCTCCCCTTCTACGAGCGGCT
CGGCTTCACCGTCACCGCCGACGTCGAGGTGCCCGAAGGACCGCGCACCTGGTGCATGACCCGCAAGCCC
GGTGCCTGACACGTGCTACGAGATTTCGATTCCACCGCCGCCTTCTATGAAAGGTTGGGCTTCGGAATCG
TTTTCCGGGACGCCGGCTGGATGATCCTCCAGCGCGGGGATCTCATGCTGGAGTTCTTCGCCCACCCCAA
CTTGTTTATTGCAGCTTATAATGGTTACAAATAAAGCAATAGCATCACAAATTTCACAAATAAAGCATTT
TTTTCACTGCATTCTAGTTGTGGTTTGTCCAAACTCATCAATGTATCTTATCATGTCTGTATACCGTCGA
CCTCTAGCTAGAGCTTGGCGTAATCATGGTCATTACCAATGCTTAATCAGTGAGGCACCTATCTCAGCGA
TCTGTCTATTTCGTTCATCCATAGTTGCCTGACTCCCCGTCGTGTAGATAACTACGATACGGGAGGGCTT
ACCATCTGGCCCCAGCGCTGCGATGATACCGCGAGAACCACGCTCACCGGCTCCGGATTTATCAGCAATA
AACCAGCCAGCCGGAAGGGCCGAGCGCAGAAGTGGTCCTGCAACTTTATCCGCCTCCATCCAGTCTATTA
ATTGTTGCCGGGAAGCTAGAGTAAGTAGTTCGCCAGTTAATAGTTTGCGCAACGTTGTTGCCATCGCTAC
AGGCATCGTGGTGTCACGCTCGTCGTTTGGTATGGCTTCATTCAGCTCCGGTTCCCAACGATCAAGGCGA
GTTACATGATCCCCCATGTTGTGCAAAAAAGCGGTTAGCTCCTTCGGTCCTCCGATCGTTGTCAGAAGTA
AGTTGGCCGCAGTGTTATCACTCATGGTTATGGCAGCACTGCATAATTCTCTTACTGTCATGCCATCCGT
AAGATGCTTTTCTGTGACTGGTGAGTACTCAACCAAGTCATTCTGAGAATAGTGTATGCGGCGACCGAGT
TGCTCTTGCCCGGCGTCAATACGGGATAATACCGCGCCACATAGCAGAACTTTAAAAGTGCTCATCATTG
GAAAACGTTCTTCGGGGCGAAAACTCTCAAGGATCTTACCGCTGTTGAGATCCAGTTCGATGTAACCCAC
TCGTGCACCCAACTGATCTTCAGCATCTTTTACTTTCACCAGCGTTTCTGGGTGAGCAAAAACAGGAAGG
CAAAATGCCGCAAAAAAGGGAATAAGGGCGACACGGAAATGTTGAATACTCATATTCTTCCTT
Features (pLannotate 1.2.2; 21 found; start..end, strand, type, name):
    119..143     -  CDS            KanR (fragment): aminoglycoside phosphotransferase; aph(3')-Ia; confers resistance to kanamycin
    254..842     +  rep_origin     ori: high-copy-number ColE1/pMB1/pBR322/pUC origin of replication
   1067..1084    +  terminator     rrnB T2 terminator (fragment): transcription terminator T2 from the E. coli rrnB gene
   1109..1128    -  CDS            lacZα (fragment): LacZα fragment of β-galactosidase; lacZ fragment
   1584..1600    +  protein_bind   lac operator: The lac repressor binds to the lac operator to inhibit transcription in E. coli. This inhibition can be relieved by adding lactose or isopropyl-β-D-thiogalactopyranoside (IPTG). lac repressor encoded by lacI
   1843..2146    +  enhancer       CMV enhancer: human cytomegalovirus immediate early enhancer
   2147..2350    +  promoter       CMV promoter: human cytomegalovirus (CMV) immediate early promoter
   2486..2529    +  intron         CMV intron (fragment): modified intron A from human cytomegalovirus
   2581..2599    +  promoter       SP6 promoter: promoter for bacteriophage SP6 RNA polymerase
   2603..2640    +  CDS            IgH signal sequence (fragment): signal sequence from the mouse immunoglobulin heavy chain variable region
   2740..3915    +  CDS            TYRO3 (fragment): TYRO3_HUMAN - Also known as BYK, DTK, RSE, SKY, TIF. Experimental evidence at protein level: Swiss-Prot protein existence level 1. (Microbial infection) Acts as a receptor for Ebolavirus, possibly through GAS6 binding to phosphatidyl-serine at the surface of virion envelope. From Homo sapiens (Human).
   3931..4608    +  CDS            IGHG1 (fragment): IGHG1_HUMAN - Experimental evidence at protein level: Swiss-Prot protein existence level 1. Constant region of immunoglobulin heavy chains. Immunoglobulins, also known as antibodies, are membrane-bound or secreted glycoproteins produced by B lymphocytes. In the recognition phase of humoral immunity, the membrane-bound immunoglobulins serve as receptors which, upon binding of a specific antigen, trigger the clonal expansion and differentiation of B lymphocytes into immunoglobulins- secreting plasma cells. Secreted immunoglobulins mediate the effector phase of humoral immunity, which results in
   4823..4934    +  polyA_signal   bGH poly(A) signal: bovine growth hormone polyadenylation signal
   4935..5043    +  rep_origin     f1 ori (fragment): f1 bacteriophage origin of replication; arrow indicates direction of (+) strand synthesis
   5057..5386    +  promoter       SV40 promoter: SV40 enhancer and early promoter
   5434..5481    +  promoter       EM7 promoter: synthetic bacterial promoter&nbsp
   5500..6099    +  CDS            PuroR (fragment): puromycin N-acetyltransferase; pac from Streptomyces; confers resistance to puromycin
   6109..6234    +  CDS            ble (fragment): BLE_KLEPN - Experimental evidence at protein level: Swiss-Prot protein existence level 1. Binding protein with a strong affinity to the bleomycin family of antibiotics. Binds to CL990; an antimitotic-antibiotic compound. From Klebsiella pneumoniae.
   6229..6350    +  polyA_signal   SV40 poly(A) signal: SV40 polyadenylation signal
   6403..7263    -  CDS            AmpR: β-lactamase; bla; confers resistance to ampicillin, carbenicillin, and related antibiotics
   7266..89      -  promoter       AmpR promoter (fragment) (across the origin): bla
