[The description below was written by a language model from this plasmid's Addgene catalogue record and pLannotate feature annotations shown in this document.]
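Description:
pD649-HAsp-TYRO3-Fc(DAPA)-AviTag-6xHis is a mammalian expression plasmid built on the pD649 backbone for producing the extracellular domain of human TYRO3, a receptor tyrosine kinase, as a secreted Fc fusion protein. It is maintained in E. coli as a high-copy plasmid through a ColE1/pUC-type origin and selected with ampicillin via a full-length β-lactamase gene. The feature table also shows an SV40 early promoter and EM7 bacterial promoter driving a puromycin N-acetyltransferase cassette that ends in an SV40 poly(A) signal. This could allow puromycin selection of transfected mammalian cells, although the catalogue entry does not mention that use. Short fragments annotated as KanR, lacZα, ble and f1 ori appear to be backbone remnants rather than functional elements.

The expression cassette uses the CMV immediate-early enhancer and promoter, followed by a portion of CMV intron A and an SP6 promoter, which also provides a sequencing primer site. The name indicates an HA signal peptide, though the automated annotation flags only a partial match to an immunoglobulin heavy-chain signal sequence in this position. This leader directs the product into the secretory pathway. The TYRO3 ectodomain is cloned between two retained restriction sites and joined in frame to a human IgG1 Fc region carrying the D265A and P329A (DAPA) substitutions, which are generally used to reduce Fc effector binding. An AviTag for site-specific biotinylation and a 6xHis tag for metal-affinity purification follow on the backbone, and a bGH poly(A) signal ends the transcript. The construct belongs to a collection made for mapping interactions among human cell-surface immunoglobulin-superfamily proteins. The depositor notes that some plasmids in the collection may carry an IS4-like transposase insertion upstream of the CMV promoter, but none is annotated here.
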