Addgene plasmid #156822: pD649-HAsp-TYRO3-Fc(DAPA)-AviTag-6xHis
Purpose: Mammalian expression of cell-surface protein extracellular domain fused to Fc(DAPA)-Avi-6xHis. Protein is secreted from cells.
Depositing lab: Chris Garcia. Depositing organization: Stanford University. Publication: A Human IgSF Cell-Surface Interactome Reveals a Complex Network of Protein-Protein Interactions. Wojtowicz WM, Vielmetter J, Fernandes RA, Siepe DH, Eastman CL, Chisholm GB, Cox S, Klock H, Anderson PW, Rue SM, Miller JJ, Glaser SM, Bragstad ML, Vance J, Lam AW, Lesley SA, Zinn K, Garcia KC. Cell. 2020 Aug 20;182(4):1027-1043.e17. doi: 10.1016/j.cell.2020.07.025. PubMed 32822567.
Backbone
  Vector backbone: pD649
  Backbone size w/o insert (bp): 6106
  Vector type: Mammalian Expression
Growth in bacteria
  Bacterial resistance: Ampicillin, 100 μg/mL
  Growth temperature: 37°C
  Growth strain: DH5alpha
  Copy number: High Copy
Gene/Insert
  Gene/Insert name: TYRO3
  Species: H. sapiens (human)
  Insert size (bp): 1167
  Mutation: Fc region of human IgG contains D265A and P329A mutations (DAPA)
  Entrez Gene: TYRO3 (a.k.a. BYK, Dtk, Etk-2, RSE, Rek, Sky, Tif)
  Promoter: CMV/SP6
  Tag / fusion protein: Fc(DAPA)-AviTag-6xHis (C terminal on backbone)
  Cloning method: Restriction Enzyme; 5′ cloning site GCGGCCGC (not destroyed); 3′ cloning site GGCGCGCC (not destroyed)
  Sequencing primers: 5′ ATTTAGGTGACACTATAG; 3′ CACGTACCAGTTGAACTTCACC
Resource information
  A portion of this plasmid was derived from a plasmid made by: synthesis by ThermoFisher
Terms and licenses: Academic/Nonprofit Terms; Industry Terms: Not Available to Industry
Depositor comments: Some plasmids in this collection may have an IS4-like element ISVsa5 family transposase upstream of the CMV promoter.
How to cite: pD649-HAsp-TYRO3-Fc(DAPA)-AviTag-6xHis was a gift from Chris Garcia (Addgene plasmid # 156822 ; http://n2t.net/addgene:156822 ; RRID:Addgene_156822)
