>Addgene plasmid #156822 | pD649-HAsp-TYRO3-Fc(DAPA)-AviTag-6xHis | depositor partial sequence | sequence record 302754 | insert (extracellular domain)
GCTGGACTTAAACTTATGGGAGCCCCTGTGAAGCTGACCGTGTCTCAGGGACAGCCCGTGAAACTGAACT
GCAGCGTGGAAGGCATGGAAGAACCCGACATCCAGTGGGTCAAAGATGGCGCCGTGGTGCAGAACCTGGA
CCAGCTGTATATCCCCGTGTCCGAGCAGCACTGGATCGGCTTTCTGAGCCTGAAGTCCGTGGAAAGAAGC
GACGCCGGCAGATACTGGTGCCAGGTTGAAGATGGCGGCGAAACCGAGATCAGCCAGCCTGTGTGGCTGA
CAGTGGAAGGCGTGCCATTCTTCACCGTGGAACCCAAGGATCTGGCCGTGCCTCCTAACGCTCCATTCCA
GCTGTCTTGCGAAGCCGTGGGACCTCCTGAGCCTGTGACAATAGTTTGGTGGCGGGGCACCACAAAGATC
GGCGGACCTGCTCCTTCTCCTTCCGTGCTGAATGTGACCGGCGTGACCCAGAGCACCATGTTTAGCTGCG
AGGCCCACAACCTGAAAGGCCTGGCCTCTAGCAGAACCGCCACCGTGCATCTTCAAGCCTTGCCTGCCGC
TCCTTTCAACATCACCGTGACCAAGCTGAGCAGCAGCAATGCCTCTGTGGCTTGGATGCCTGGCGCTGAT
GGTAGAGCACTGCTGCAGAGCTGTACCGTGCAAGTGACACAAGCTCCAGGCGGCTGGGAAGTGCTGGCTG
TGGTTGTTCCTGTGCCTCCTTTCACCTGTCTGCTGAGAGATCTGGTGCCTGCCACCAACTACAGCCTGAG
AGTCAGATGCGCCAACGCTCTGGGCCCTTCTCCATATGCTGATTGGGTGCCCTTCCAGACCAAAGGACTG
GCCCCTGCTTCTGCCCCTCAGAATCTGCACGCCATCAGAACCGATAGCGGCCTGATCCTGGAATGGGAAG
AAGTGATCCCCGAGGCTCCTCTGGAAGGACCTCTGGGACCTTACAAGCTGTCCTGGGTGCAAGACAACGG
CACACAGGACGAACTGACCGTCGAGGGCACAAGAGCCAATCTGACAGGCTGGGACCCTCAGAAAGACCTG
ATCGTCAGAGTGTGCGTGTCCAACGCCGTTGGCTGTGGACCTTGGAGTCAGCCTCTGGTGGTGTCCTCTC
ACGATAGAGCTGGACAGCAGGGCCCTCCTCACAGCAGAACATCTTGG
